>Addgene plasmid #76492 | PTK6 gRNA (BRDN0001145574) | addgene full sequence | sequence record 185944 | Addgene Assembled Sequence
CCCGGGTGCAAAGATGGATAAAGTTTTAAACAGAGAGGAATCTTTGCAGCTAATGGACCTTCTAGGTCTT
GAAAGGAGTGGGAATTGGCTCCGGTGCCCGTCAGTGGGCAGAGCGCACATCGCCCACAGTCCCCGAGAAG
TTGGGGGGAGGGGTCGGCAATTGATCCGGTGCCTAGAGAAGGTGGCGCGGGGTAAACTGGGAAAGTGATG
TCGTGTACTGGCTCCGCCTTTTTCCCGAGGGTGGGGGAGAACCGTATATAAGTGCAGTAGTCGCCGTGAA
CGTTCTTTTTCGCAACGGGTTTGCCGCCAGAACACAGGTAAGTGCCGTGTGTGGTTCCCGCGGGCCTGGC
CTCTTTACGGGTTATGGCCCTTGCGTGCCTTGAATTACTTCCACCTGGCTGCAGTACGTGATTCTTGATC
CCGAGCTTCGGGTTGGAAGTGGGTGGGAGAGTTCGAGGCCTTGCGCTTAAGGAGCCCCTTCGCCTCGTGC
TTGAGTTGAGGCCTGGCCTGGGCGCTGGGGCCGCCGCGTGCGAATCTGGTGGCACCTTCGCGCCTGTCTC
GCTGCTTTCGATAAGTCTCTAGCCATTTAAAATTTTTGATGACCTGCTGCGACGCTTTTTTTCTGGCAAG
ATAGTCTTGTAAATGCGGGCCAAGATCTGCACACTGGTATTTCGGTTTTTGGGGCCGCGGGCGGCGACGG
GGCCCGTGCGTCCCAGCGCACATGTTCGGCGAGGCGGGGCCTGCGAGCGCGGCCACCGAGAATCGGACGG
GGGTAGTCTCAAGCTGGCCGGCCTGCTCTGGTGCCTGGCCTCGCGCCGCCGTGTATCGCCCCGCCCTGGG
CGGCAAGGCTGGCCCGGTCGGCACCAGTTGCGTGAGCGGAAAGATGGCCGCTTCCCGGCCCTGCTGCAGG
GAGCTCAAAATGGAGGACGCGGCGCTCGGGAGAGCGGGCGGGTGAGTCACCCACACAAAGGAAAAGGGCC
TTTCCGTCCTCAGCCGTCGCTTCATGTGACTCCACGGAGTACCGGGCGCCGTCCAGGCACCTCGATTAGT
TCTCGAGCTTTTGGAGTACGTCGTCTTTAGGTTGGGGGGAGGGGTTTTATGCGATGGAGTTTCCCCACAC
TGAGTGGGTGGAGACTGAAGTTAGGCCAGCTTGGCACTTGATGTAATTCTCCTTGGAATTTGCCCTTTTT
GAGTTTGGATCTTGGTTCATTCTCAAGCCTCAGACAGTGGTTCAAAGTTTTTTTCTTCCATTTCAGGTGT
CGTGACGTACGGCCACCATGACCGAGTACAAGCCCACGGTGCGCCTCGCCACCCGCGACGACGTCCCCAG
GGCCGTACGCACCCTCGCCGCCGCGTTCGCCGACTACCCCGCCACGCGCCACACCGTCGATCCGGACCGC
CACATCGAGCGGGTCACCGAGCTGCAAGAACTCTTCCTCACGCGCGTCGGGCTCGACATCGGCAAGGTGT
GGGTCGCGGACGACGGCGCCGCCGTGGCGGTCTGGACCACGCCGGAGAGCGTCGAAGCGGGGGCGGTGTT
CGCCGAGATCGGCCCGCGCATGGCCGAGTTGAGCGGTTCCCGGCTGGCCGCGCAGCAACAGATGGAAGGC
CTCCTGGCGCCGCACCGGCCCAAGGAGCCCGCGTGGTTCCTGGCCACCGTCGGAGTCTCGCCCGACCACC
AGGGCAAGGGTCTGGGCAGCGCCGTCGTGCTCCCCGGAGTGGAGGCGGCCGAGCGCGCCGGGGTGCCCGC
CTTCCTGGAGACCTCCGCGCCCCGCAACCTCCCCTTCTACGAGCGGCTCGGCTTCACCGTCACCGCCGAC
GTCGAGGTGCCCGAAGGACCGCGCACCTGGTGCATGACCCGCAAGCCCGGTGCCTGAACGCGTTAAGTCG
ACAATCAACCTCTGGATTACAAAATTTGTGAAAGATTGACTGGTATTCTTAACTATGTTGCTCCTTTTAC
GCTATGTGGATACGCTGCTTTAATGCCTTTGTATCATGCTATTGCTTCCCGTATGGCTTTCATTTTCTCC
TCCTTGTATAAATCCTGGTTGCTGTCTCTTTATGAGGAGTTGTGGCCCGTTGTCAGGCAACGTGGCGTGG
TGTGCACTGTGTTTGCTGACGCAACCCCCACTGGTTGGGGCATTGCCACCACCTGTCAGCTCCTTTCCGG
GACTTTCGCTTTCCCCCTCCCTATTGCCACGGCGGAACTCATCGCCGCCTGCCTTGCCCGCTGCTGGACA
GGGGCTCGGCTGTTGGGCACTGACAATTCCGTGGTGTTGTCGGGGAAATCATCGTCCTTTCCTTGGCTGC
TCGCCTGTGTTGCCACCTGGATTCTGCGCGGGACGTCCTTCTGCTACGTCCCTTCGGCCCTCAATCCAGC
GGACCTTCCTTCCCGCGGCCTGCTGCCGGCTCTGCGGCCTCTTCCGCGTCTTCGCCTTCGCCCTCAGACG
AGTCGGATCTCCCTTTGGGCCGCCTCCCCGCGTCGACTTTAAGACCAATGACTTACAAGGCAGCTGTAGA
TCTTAGCCACTTTTTAAAAGAAAAGGGGGGACTGGAAGGGCTAATTCACTCCCAACGAAGACAAGATCTG
CTTTTTGCTTGTACTGGGTCTCTCTGGTTAGACCAGATCTGAGCCTGGGAGCTCTCTGGCTAACTAGGGA
ACCCACTGCTTAAGCCTCAATAAAGCTTGCCTTGAGTGCTTCAAGTAGTGTGTGCCCGTCTGTTGTGTGA
CTCTGGTAACTAGAGATCCCTCAGACCCTTTTAGTCAGTGTGGAAAATCTCTAGCAGTACGTATAGTAGT
TCATGTCATCTTATTATTCAGTATTTATAACTTGCAAAGAAATGAATATCAGAGAGTGAGAGGAACTTGT
TTATTGCAGCTTATAATGGTTACAAATAAAGCAATAGCATCACAAATTTCACAAATAAAGCATTTTTTTC
ACTGCATTCTAGTTGTGGTTTGTCCAAACTCATCAATGTATCTTATCATGTCTGGCTCTAGCTATCCCGC
CCCTAACTCCGCCCATCCCGCCCCTAACTCCGCCCAGTTCCGCCCATTCTCCGCCCCATGGCTGACTAAT
TTTTTTTATTTATGCAGAGGCCGAGGCCGCCTCGGCCTCTGAGCTATTCCAGAAGTAGTGAGGAGGCTTT
TTTGGAGGCCTAGGGACGTACCCAATTCGCCCTATAGTGAGTCGTATTACGCGCGCTCACTGGCCGTCGT
TTTACAACGTCGTGACTGGGAAAACCCTGGCGTTACCCAACTTAATCGCCTTGCAGCACATCCCCCTTTC
GCCAGCTGGCGTAATAGCGAAGAGGCCCGCACCGATCGCCCTTCCCAACAGTTGCGCAGCCTGAATGGCG
AATGGG
[124 nt withheld, positions 3367-3490]
C
[91 nt withheld, positions 3492-3582]
A
[49 nt withheld, positions 3584-3632]
CCTTTGACGTTGGAGTCCACGTTCTTT
[37 nt withheld, positions 3660-3696]
ACCCTATCTCGGTCTATTCTTTTGATTTATAAGGGATTTTGCCGATTTCGGCCTATTGGTTAAAAAATGA
GCTGATTTAACAAAAATTTAACGCGAATTTTAACAAAATATTAACGCTTACAATTTAGGTGGCACTTTTC
GGGGAAATGTGCGCGGAACCCCTATTTGTTTATTTTTCTAAATACATTCAAATATGTATCCGCTCATGAG
ACAATAACCCTGATAAATGCTTCAATAATATTGAAAAAGGAAGAGTATGAGTATTCAACATTTCCGTGTC
GCCCTTATTCCCTTTTTTGCGGCATTTTGCCTTCCTGTTTTTGCTCACCCAGAAACGCTGGTGAAAGTAA
AAGATGCTGAAGATCAGTTGGGTGCACGAGTGGGTTACATCGAACTGGATCTCAACAGCGGTAAGATCCT
TGAGAGTTTTCGCCCCGAAGAACGTTTTCCAATGATGAGCACTTTTAAAGTTCTGCTATGTGGCGCGGTA
TTATCCCGTATTGACGCCGGGCAAGAGCAACTCGGTCGCCGCATACACTATTCTCAGAATGACTTGGTTG
AGTACTCACCAGTCACAGAAAAGCATCTTACGGATGGCATGACAGTAAGAGAATTATGCAGTGCTGCCAT
AACCATGAGTGATAACACTGCGGCCAACTTACTTCTGACAACGATCGGAGGACCGAAGGAGCTAACCGCT
TTTTTGCACAACATGGGGGATCATGTAACTCGCCTTGATCGTTGGGAACCGGAGCTGAATGAAGCCATAC
CAAACGACGAGCGTGACACCACGATGCCTGTAGCAATGGCAACAACGTTGCGCAAACTATTAACTGGCGA
ACTACTTACTCTAGCTTCCCGGCAACAATTAATAGACTGGATGGAGGCGGATAAAGTTGCAGGACCACTT
CTGCGCTCGGCCCTTCCGGCTGGCTGGTTTATTGCTGATAAATCTGGAGCCGGTGAGCGTGGGTCTCGCG
GTATCATTGCAGCACTGGGGCCAGATGGTAAGCCCTCCCGTATCGTAGTTATCTACACGACGGGGAGTCA
GGCAACTATGGATGAACGAAATAGACAGATCGCTGAGATAGGTGCCTCACTGATTAAGCATTGGTAACTG
TCAGACCAAGTTTACTCATATATACTTTAGATTGATTTAAAACTTCATTTTTAATTTAAAAGGATCTAGG
TGAAGATCCTTTTTGATAATCTCATGACCAAAATCCCTTAACGTGAGTTTTCGTTCCACTGAGCGTCAGA
CCCCGTAGAAAAGATCAAAGGATCTTCTTGAGATCCTTTTTTTCTGCGCGTAATCTGCTGCTTGCAAACA
AAAAAACCACCGCTACCAGCGGTGGTTTGTTTGCCGGATCAAGAGCTACCAACTCTTTTTCCGAAGGTAA
CTGGCTTCAGCAGAGCGCAGATACCAAATACTGTTCTTCTAGTGTAGCCGTAGTTAGGCCACCACTTCAA
GAACTCTGTAGCACCGCCTACATACCTCGCTCTGCTAATCCTGTTACCAGTGGCTGCTGCCAGTGGCGAT
AAGTCGTGTCTTACCGGGTTGGACTCAAGACGATAGTTACCGGATAAGGCGCAGCGGTCGGGCTGAACGG
GGGGTTCGTGCACACAGCCCAGCTTGGAGCGAACGACCTACACCGAACTGAGATACCTACAGCGTGAGCT
ATGAGAAAGCGCCACGCTTCCCGAAGGGAGAAAGGCGGACAGGTATCCGGTAAGCGGCAGGGTCGGAACA
GGAGAGCGCACGAGGGAGCTTCCAGGGGGAAACGCCTGGTATCTTTATAGTCCTGTCGGGTTTCGCCACC
TCTGACTTGAGCGTCGATTTTTGTGATGCTCGTCAGGGGGGCGGAGCCTATGGAAAAACGCCAGCAACGC
GGCCTTTTTACGGTTCCTGGCCTTTTGCTGGCCTTTTGCTCACATGTTCTTTCCTGCGTTATCCCCTGAT
TCTGTGGATAACCGTATTACCGCCTTTGAGTGAGCTGATACCGCTCGCCGCAGCCGAACGACCGAGCGCA
GCGAGTCAGTGAGCGAGGAAGCGGAAGAGCGCCCAATACGCAAACCGCCTCTCCCCGCGCGTTGGCCGAT
TCATTAATGCAGCTGGCACGACAGGTTTCCCGACTGGAAAGCGGGCAGTGAGCGCAACGCAATTAATGTG
AGTTAGCTCACTCATTAGGCACCCCAGGCTTTACACTTTATGCTTCCGGCTCGTATGTTGTGTGGAATTG
TGAGCGGATAACAATTTCACACAGGAAACAGCTATGACCATGATTACGCCAAGCGCGCAATTAACCCTCA
CTAAAGGGAACAAAAGCTGGAGCTGCAAGCTTAATGTAGTCTTATGCAATACTCTTGTAGTCTTGCAACA
TGGTAACGATGAGTTAGCAACATGCCTTACAAGGAGAGAAAAAGCACCGTGCATGCCGATTGGTGGAAGT
AAGGTGGTACGATCGTGCCTTATTAGGAAGGCAACAGACGGGTCTGACATGGATTGGACGAACCACTGAA
TTGCCGCATTGCAGAGATATTGTATTTAAGTGCCTAGCTCGATACATAAACGGGTCTCTCTGGTTAGACC
AGATCTGAGCCTGGGAGCTCTCTGGCTAACTAGGGAACCCACTGCTTAAGCCTCAATAAAGCTTGCCTTG
AGTGCTTCAAGTAGTGTGTGCCCGTCTGTTGTGTGACTCTGGTAACTAGAGATCCCTCAGACCCTTTTAG
TCAGTGTGGAAAATCTCTAGCAGTGGCGCCCGAACAGGGACTTGAAAGCGAAAGGGAAACCAGAGGAGCT
CTCTCGACGCAGGACTCGGCTTGCTGAAGCGCGCACGGCAAGAGGCGAGGGGCGGCGACTGGTGAGTACG
CCAAAAATTTTGACTAGCGGAGGCTAGAAGGAGAGAGATGGGTGCGAGAGCGTCAGTATTAAGCGGGGGA
GAATTAGATCGCGATGGGAAAAAATTCGGTTAAGGCCAGGGGGAAAGAAAAAATATAAATTAAAACATAT
AGTATGGGCAAGCAGGGAGCTAGAACGATTCGCAGTTAATCCTGGCCTGTTAGAAACATCAGAAGGCTGT
AGACAAATACTGGGACAGCTACAACCATCCCTTCAGACAGGATCAGAAGAACTTAGATCATTATATAATA
CAGTAGCAACCCTCTATTGTGTGCATCAAAGGATAGAGATAAAAGACACCAAGGAAGCTTTAGACAAGAT
AGAGGAAGAGCAAAACAAAAGTAAGACCACCGCACAGCAAGCGGCCGCTGATCTTCAGACCTGGAGGAGG
AGATATGAGGGACAATTGGAGAAGTGAATTATATAAATATAAAGTAGTAAAAATTGAACCATTAGGAGTA
GCACCCACCAAGGCAAAGAGAAGAGTGGTGCAGAGAGAAAAAAGAGCAGTGGGAATAGGAGCTTTGTTCC
TTGGGTTCTTGGGAGCAGCAGGAAGCACTATGGGCGCAGCGTCAATGACGCTGACGGTACAGGCCAGACA
ATTATTGTCTGGTATAGTGCAGCAGCAGAACAATTTGCTGAGGGCTATTGAGGCGCAACAGCATCTGTTG
CAACTCACAGTCTGGGGCATCAAGCAGCTCCAGGCAAGAATCCTGGCTGTGGAAAGATACCTAAAGGATC
AACAGCTCCTGGGGATTTGGGGTTGCTCTGGAAAACTCATTTGCACCACTGCTGTGCCTTGGAATGCTAG
TTGGAGTAATAAATCTCTGGAACAGATTTGGAATCACACGACCTGGATGGAGTGGGACAGAGAAATTAAC
AATTACACAAGCTTAATACACTCCTTAATTGAAGAATCGCAAAACCAGCAAGAAAAGAATGAACAAGAAT
TATTGGAATTAGATAAATGGGCAAGTTTGTGGAATTGGTTTAACATAACAAATTGGCTGTGGTATATAAA
ATTATTCATAATGATAGTAGGAGGCTTGGTAGGTTTAAGAATAGTTTTTGCTGTACTTTCTATAGTGAAT
AGAGTTAGGCAGGGATATTCACCATTATCGTTTCAGACCCACCTCCCAACCCCGAGGGGACCCAGAGAGG
GCCTATTTCCCATGATTCCTTCATATTTGCATATACGATACAAGGCTGTTAGAGAGATAATTAGAATTAA
TTTGACTGTAAACACAAAGATATTAGTACAAAATACGTGACGTAGAAAGTAATAATTTCTTGGGTAGTTT
GCAGTTTTAAAATTATGTTTTAAAATGGACTATCATATGCTTACCGTAACTTGAAAGTATTTCGATTTCT
TGGCTTTATATATCTTGTGGAAAGGACGAAACACCGCTCTCCCAGTCATCCCAATGGTTTTAGAGCTAGA
AATAGCAAGTTAAAATAAGGCTAGTCCGTTATCAACTTGAAAAAGTGGCACCGAGTCGGTGCTTTTTTAA
GCTTGGCGTAACTAGATCTTGAGACAAATGGCAGTATTCATCCACAATTTTAAAAGAAAAGGGGGGATTG
GGGGGTACAGTGCAGGGGAAAGAATAGTAGACATAATAGCAACAGACATACAAACTAAAGAATTACAAAA
ACAAATTACAAAAATTCAAAATTTTCGGGTTTATTACAGGGACAGCAGAGATCCACTTTGGCGCCGGCTC
GAGGGGG
Features (pLannotate 1.2.2; 29 found; start..end, strand, type, name):
     14..80      +  CDS            small t antigen (fragment): SV40 (simian virus 40) small t antigen
    106..317     +  promoter       EF-1α core promoter: core promoter for human elongation factor EF-1α
    318..1256    +  intron         EF-1α intron A: intron upstream of the start codon of human EF-1α
   1278..1877    +  CDS            PuroR (fragment): puromycin N-acetyltransferase; pac from Streptomyces; confers resistance to puromycin
   1893..2481    +  misc_feature   WPRE: woodchuck hepatitis virus posttranscriptional regulatory element
   2532..2551    +  misc_feature   cPPT/CTS (fragment): central polypurine tract and central termination sequence of HIV-1
   2553..2786    +  LTR            3' LTR (ΔU3): self-inactivating 3' long terminal repeat (LTR) from HIV-1
   2864..2985    +  polyA_signal   SV40 poly(A) signal: SV40 polyadenylation signal
   3025..3160    +  rep_origin     SV40 ori: SV40 origin of replication
   3181..3199    -  promoter       T7 promoter: promoter for bacteriophage T7 RNA polymerase
   3207..3362    +  CDS            lacZα (fragment): LacZα fragment of β-galactosidase; lacZ fragment
   3367..3795    +  rep_origin     f1 ori (sequence partly withheld): f1 bacteriophage origin of replication; arrow indicates direction of (+) strand synthesis
   3848..3952    +  promoter       AmpR promoter: bla
   3953..4813    +  CDS            AmpR: β-lactamase; bla; confers resistance to ampicillin, carbenicillin, and related antibiotics
   4984..5572    +  rep_origin     ori: high-copy-number ColE1/pMB1/pBR322/pUC origin of replication
   5755..5847    +  CDS            lacI (fragment): lac repressor; lacI; The lac repressor binds to the lac operator to inhibit transcription in E. coli. This inhibition can be relieved by adding lactose or isopropyl-β-D-thiogalactopyranoside (IPTG).
   5860..5881    +  protein_bind   CAP binding site: CAP binding activates transcription in the presence of cAMP. E. coli catabolite activator protein
   5896..5926    +  promoter       lac promoter: promoter for the E. coli lac operon
   5934..5950    +  protein_bind   lac operator: The lac repressor binds to the lac operator to inhibit transcription in E. coli. This inhibition can be relieved by adding lactose or isopropyl-β-D-thiogalactopyranoside (IPTG). lac repressor encoded by lacI
   5995..6013    +  promoter       T3 promoter: promoter for bacteriophage T3 RNA polymerase
   6041..6267    +  promoter       RSV promoter: Rous sarcoma virus enhancer/promoter
   6268..6448    +  LTR            5' LTR (truncated): truncated 5' long terminal repeat (LTR) from HIV-1
   6495..6620    +  misc_feature   HIV-1 Ψ: packaging signal of human immunodeficiency virus type 1
   6604..6967    +  CDS            HIV-1 gag (fragment): gag protein from human immunodeficiency virus 1; gag
   7113..7346    +  misc_feature   RRE: The Rev response element (RRE) of HIV-1 allows for Rev-dependent mRNA export from the nucleus to the cytoplasm.
   7723..7749    +  CDS            Rev (fragment): human immunodeficiency virus 1 (HIV-1) Rev protein; rev; enhances nuclear export of unspliced and incompletely spliced viral mRNAs
   7753..7993    +  promoter       U6 promoter: RNA polymerase III promoter for human U6 snRNA
   8023..8098    +  misc_RNA       gRNA scaffold: guide RNA scaffold for the Streptococcus pyogenes CRISPR/Cas9 system
   8154..8271    +  misc_feature   cPPT/CTS: central polypurine tract and central termination sequence of HIV-1
