[The description below was written by a language model from this plasmid's Addgene catalogue record and pLannotate feature annotations shown in this document.]
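Description:
PTK6 gRNA (BRDN0001145574) is a third-generation lentiviral CRISPR guide plasmid built on the lentiGuide-Puro backbone, carrying a single guide RNA directed against human PTK6 (also known as BRK), designed against the NM_005975.3 reference transcript. In bacteria it is maintained as a high-copy plasmid through a ColE1/pUC-type origin with ampicillin selection from the β-lactamase gene. An f1 origin, an SV40 origin and remnants of lac and T7/T3 cloning elements are also present in the backbone.

The lentiviral transfer cassette begins with an RSV promoter fused to a truncated HIV-1 5' LTR, which makes genomic RNA production Tat-independent. This is followed by the Ψ packaging signal with a partial gag sequence and the Rev response element for nuclear export of the unspliced viral RNA. Within the proviral region, a human U6 RNA polymerase III promoter drives the PTK6-specific spacer joined to the Streptococcus pyogenes Cas9 guide RNA scaffold. A central polypurine tract/termination sequence lies downstream of the scaffold and aids nuclear import of the preintegration complex. A separate EF-1α core promoter with its intron A expresses puromycin N-acetyltransferase, allowing selection of transduced mammalian cells. A WPRE enhances transcript expression, and the cassette ends in a self-inactivating ΔU3 3' LTR.

The plasmid does not encode Cas9, so it is intended for use alongside a separate Cas9 lentiviral vector or in cells that already express Cas9. There the guide directs cleavage at PTK6 for gene knockout studies. According to the depositor comments, it is related to a human kinome guide library whose guides were designed for high on-target activity and low off-target effects.
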