Addgene plasmid #76492: PTK6 gRNA (BRDN0001145574)
Purpose: 3rd generation lentiviral gRNA plasmid targeting human PTK6
Depositing lab: John Doench & David Root. Depositing organization: Broad Institute. Publication: Optimized sgRNA design to maximize activity and minimize off-target effects of CRISPR-Cas9. Doench JG, Fusi N, Sullender M, Hegde M, Vaimberg EW, Donovan KF, Smith I, Tothova Z, Wilen C, Orchard R, Virgin HW, Listgarten J, Root DE. Nat Biotechnol. 2016 Jan 18. doi: 10.1038/nbt.3437. PubMed 26780180.
Backbone
  Vector backbone: lentiGuide-Puro
  Backbone manufacturer: Zhang Lab (Addgene plasmid # 52963)
  Vector type: Mammalian Expression, Lentiviral, CRISPR
  Selectable markers: Puromycin
Growth in bacteria
  Bacterial resistance: Ampicillin, 100 μg/mL
  Growth temperature: 37°C
  Growth strain: DH5alpha
  Copy number: High Copy
Gene/Insert
  Gene/Insert name: PTK6 (alt names: PTK6; NM_005975.3)
  gRNA/shRNA sequence: CTCTCCCAGTCATCCCAATG
  Species: H. sapiens (human)
  Entrez Gene: PTK6 (a.k.a. BRK)
  Promoter: hU6
  Cloning method: Unknown
  Sequencing primers: 5′ U6-F; 3′ pS2-R
Terms and licenses: Academic/Nonprofit Terms; Industry Terms: Not Available to Industry
Depositor comments: The gRNA was designed to target the following Genbank reference sequence(s): NM_005975.3. Note that this plasmid does NOT contain Cas9. It should be used in conjunction with lentiCas9-Blast (Addgene #52962) or otherwise with cell lines already expressing Cas9. Browse the full kinome gRNA library at http://www.addgene.org/pooled-library/broadgpp-human-kinome/ or visit http://www.broadinstitute.org/rnai/public/ for detailed protocols and information.
How to cite: PTK6 gRNA (BRDN0001145574) was a gift from John Doench & David Root (Addgene plasmid # 76492 ; http://n2t.net/addgene:76492 ; RRID:Addgene_76492)
