>Addgene plasmid #76492 | PTK6 gRNA (BRDN0001145574) | depositor partial sequence | sequence record 143952 | Target Sequence
CTCTCCCAGTCATCCCAATG
