>Addgene plasmid #76492 | PTK6 gRNA (BRDN0001145574) | addgene partial sequence | sequence record 185943 | hU6-F
GTAGAAAGTAATAATTTCTTGGGTAGTTTGCAGTTTTAAAATTATGTTTTAAAATGGACTATCATATGCT
TACCGTAACTTGAAAGTATTTCGATTTCTTGGCTTTATATATCTTGTGGAAAGGACGAAACACCGCTCTC
CCAGTCATCCCAATGTTTTAGAGCTAGAAATAGCAAGTTAAAATAAGGCTAGTCCGTTATCAACTTGAAA
AAGTGGCACCGAGTCGGTGCTTTTTTAAGCTTGGCGTAACTAGATCTTGAGACAAATGGCAGTATTCATC
CACAATTTTAAAAGAAAAGGGGGGATTGGGGGGTACAGTGCAGGGGAAAGAATAGTAGACATAATAGCAA
CAGACATACAAACTAAAGAATTACAAAAACAAATTACAAAAATTCAAAATTTTCGGGTTTATTACAGGGA
CAGCAGAGATCCACTTTGGCGCCGGCTCGAGGGGGCCCGGGTGCAAAGATGGATAAAGTTTTAAACAGAG
AGGAATCTTTGCAGCTAATGGACCTTCTAGGTCTTGAAAGGAGTGGGAATTGGCTCCGGTGCCCGTCAGT
GGGCAGAGCG
